>Addgene plasmid #199576 | DDX5 WT V5 | addgene full sequence | sequence record 391046 | Addgene NGS Result
TTCTTTCCTGCGTTATCCCCTGATTCTGTGGATAACCGTATTACCGCCTTTGAGTGAGCTGATACCGCTC
GCCGCAGCCGAACGACCGAGCGCAGCGAGTCAGTGAGCGAGGAAGCGGAAGAGCGCCCAATACGCAAACC
GCCTCTCCCCGCGCGTTGGCCGATTCATTAATGCAGCTGGCACGACAGGTTTCCCGACTGGAAAGCGGGC
AGTGAGCGCAACGCAATTAATGTGAGTTAGCTCACTCATTAGGCACCCCAGGCTTTACACTTTATGCTTC
CGGCTCGTATGTTGTGTGGAATTGTGAGCGGATAACAATTTCACACAGGAAACAGCTATGACCATGATTA
CGCCAAGCGCGCAATTAACCCTCACTAAAGGGAACAAAAGCTGGAGCTGCAAGCTTAATGTAGTCTTATG
CAATACTCTTGTAGTCTTGCAACATGGTAACGATGAGTTAGCAACATGCCTTACAAGGAGAGAAAAAGCA
CCGTGCATGCCGATTGGTGGAAGTAAGGTGGTACGATCGTGCCTTATTAGGAAGGCAACAGACGGGTCTG
ACATGGATTGGACGAACCACTGAATTGCCGCATTGCAGAGATATTGTATTTAAGTGCCTAGCTCGATACA
TAAACGGGTCTCTCTGGTTAGACCAGATCTGAGCCTGGGAGCTCTCTGGCTAACTAGGGAACCCACTGCT
TAAGCCTCAATAAAGCTTGCCTTGAGTGCTTCAAGTAGTGTGTGCCCGTCTGTTGTGTGACTCTGGTAAC
TAGAGATCCCTCAGACCCTTTTAGTCAGTGTGGAAAATCTCTAGCAGTGGCGCCCGAACAGGGACTTGAA
AGCGAAAGGGAAACCAGAGGAGCTCTCTCGACGCAGGACTCGGCTTGCTGAAGCGCGCACGGCAAGAGGC
GAGGGGCGGCGACTGGTGAGTACGCCAAAAATTTTGACTAGCGGAGGCTAGAAGGAGAGAGATGGGTGCG
AGAGCGTCAGTATTAAGCGGGGGAGAATTAGATCGCGATGGGAAAAAATTCGGTTAAGGCCAGGGGGAAA
GAAAAAATATAAATTAAAACATATAGTATGGGCAAGCAGGGAGCTAGAACGATTCGCAGTTAATCCTGGC
CTGTTAGAAACATCAGAAGGCTGTAGACAAATACTGGGACAGCTACAACCATCCCTTCAGACAGGATCAG
AAGAACTTAGATCATTATATAATACAGTAGCAACCCTCTATTGTGTGCATCAAAGGATAGAGATAAAAGA
CACCAAGGAAGCTTTAGACAAGATAGAGGAAGAGCAAAACAAAAGTAAGACCACCGCACAGCAAGCGGCC
GCTGATCTTCAGACCTGGAGGAGGAGATATGAGGGACAATTGGAGAAGTGAATTATATAAATATAAAGTA
GTAAAAATTGAACCATTAGGAGTAGCACCCACCAAGGCAAAGAGAAGAGTGGTGCAGAGAGAAAAAAGAG
CAGTGGGAATAGGAGCTTTGTTCCTTGGGTTCTTGGGAGCAGCAGGAAGCACTATGGGCGCAGCGTCAAT
GACGCTGACGGTACAGGCCAGACAATTATTGTCTGGTATAGTGCAGCAGCAGAACAATTTGCTGAGGGCT
ATTGAGGCGCAACAGCATCTGTTGCAACTCACAGTCTGGGGCATCAAGCAGCTCCAGGCAAGAATCCTGG
CTGTGGAAAGATACCTAAAGGATCAACAGCTCCTGGGGATTTGGGGTTGCTCTGGAAAACTCATTTGCAC
CACTGCTGTGCCTTGGAATGCTAGTTGGAGTAATAAATCTCTGGAACAGATTTGGAATCACACGACCTGG
ATGGAGTGGGACAGAGAAATTAACAATTACACAAGCTTAATACACTCCTTAATTGAAGAATCGCAAAACC
AGCAAGAAAAGAATGAACAAGAATTATTGGAATTAGATAAATGGGCAAGTTTGTGGAATTGGTTTAACAT
AACAAATTGGCTGTGGTATATAAAATTATTCATAATGATAGTAGGAGGCTTGGTAGGTTTAAGAATAGTT
TTTGCTGTACTTTCTATAGTGAATAGAGTTAGGCAGGGATATTCACCATTATCGTTTCAGACCCACCTCC
CAACCCCGAGGGGACCCGACAGGCCCGAAGGAATAGAAGAAGAAGGTGGAGAGAGAGACAGAGACAGATC
CATTCGATTAGTGAACGGATCTCGACGGTATCGATAAGCTTGGGAGTTCCGCTTACATAACTTACGGTAA
ATGGCCCGCCTGGCTGACCGCCCAACGACCCCCGCCCATTGACGTCAATAATGACGTATGTTCCCATAGT
AACGCCAATAGGGACTTTCCATTGACGTCAATGGGTGGAGTATTTACGGTAAACTGCCCACTTGGCAGTA
CATCAAGTGTATCATATGCCAAGTACGCCCCCTATTGACGTCAATGACGGTAAATGGCCCGCCTGGCATT
ATGCCCAGTACATGACCTTATGGGACTTTCCTACTTGGCAGTACATCTACGTATTAGTCATCGCTATTAC
CATGGTGATGCGGTTTTGGCAGTACATCAATGGGCGTGGATAGCGGTTTGACTCACGGGGATTTCCAAGT
CTCCACCCCATTGACGTCAATGGGAGTTTGTTTTGGCACCAAAATCAACGGGACTTTCCAAAATGTCGTA
ACAACTCCGCCCCATTGACGCAAATGGGCGGTAGGCGTGTACGGTGGGAGGTCTATATAAGCAGAGCTCT
CCCTATCAGTGATAGAGATCTCCCTATCAGTGATAGAGATCGTCGACTAGTGGATCCAGTGTGGTGGAAT
TCTGCAGATATCCAGCACAGTGGCGGCCGCTCGAGTCTAGAATGTCGGGTTATTCGAGTGACCGAGACCG
CGGCCGGGACCGAGGGTTTGGTGCACCTCGATTTGGAGGAAGTAGGGCAGGGCCCTTATCTGGAAAGAAG
TTTGGAAACCCTGGGGAGAAATTAGTTAAAAAGAAGTGGAATCTTGATGAGCTGCCTAAATTTGAGAAGA
ATTTTTATCAAGAGCACCCTGATTTGGCTAGGCGCACAGCACAAGAGGTGGAAACATACAGAAGAAGCAA
GGAAATTACAGTTAGAGGTCACAACTGCCCGAAGCCAGTTCTAAATTTTTATGAAGCCAATTTCCCTGCA
AATGTCATGGATGTTATTGCAAGACAGAATTTCACTGAACCCACTGCTATTCAAGCTCAGGGATGGCCAG
TTGCTCTAAGTGGATTGGATATGGTTGGAGTGGCACAGACTGGATCTGGGAAAACATTGTCTTATTTGCT
TCCTGCCATTGTCCACATCAATCATCAGCCATTCCTAGAGAGAGGCGATGGGCCTATTTGTTTGGTGCTG
GCACCAACTCGGGAACTGGCCCAACAGGTGCAGCAAGTAGCTGCTGAATATTGTAGAGCATGTCGCTTGA
AGTCTACTTGTATCTACGGTGGTGCTCCTAAGGGACCACAAATACGTGATTTGGAGAGAGGTGTGGAAAT
CTGTATTGCAACACCTGGAAGACTGATTGACTTTTTAGAGTGTGGAAAAACCAATCTGAGAAGAACAACC
TACCTTGTCCTTGATGAAGCAGATAGAATGCTTGATATGGGCTTTGAACCCCAAATAAGGAAGATTGTGG
ATCAAATAAGACCTGATAGGCAAACTCTAATGTGGAGTGCGACTTGGCCAAAAGAAGTAAGACAGCTTGC
TGAAGATTTCCTGAAAGACTATATTCATATAAACATTGGTGCACTTGAACTGAGTGCAAACCACAACATT
CTTCAGATTGTGGATGTGTGTCATGACGTAGAAAAGGATGAAAAACTTATTCGTCTAATGGAAGAGATCA
TGAGTGAGAAGGAGAATAAAACCATTGTTTTTGTGGAAACCAAAAGAAGATGTGATGAGCTTACCAGAAA
AATGAGGAGAGATGGGTGGCCTGCCATGGGTATCCATGGTGACAAGAGTCAACAAGAGCGTGACTGGGTT
CTAAATGAATTCAAACATGGAAAAGCTCCTATTCTGATTGCTACAGATGTGGCCTCCAGAGGGCTAGATG
TGGAAGATGTGAAATTTGTCATCAATTATGACTACCCTAACTCCTCAGAGGATTATATTCATCGAATTGG
AAGAACTGCTCGCAGTACCAAAACAGGCACAGCATACACTTTCTTTACACCTAATAACATAAAGCAAGTG
AGCGACCTTATCTCTGTGCTTCGTGAAGCTAATCAAGCAATTAATCCCAAGTTGCTTCAGTTGGTCGAAG
ACAGAGGTTCAGGTCGTTCCAGGGGTAGAGGAGGCATGAAGGATGACCGTCGGGACAGATACTCTGCGGG
CAAAAGGGGTGGATTTAATACCTTTAGAGACAGGGAAAATTATGACAGAGGTTACTCTAGCCTGCTTAAA
AGAGATTTTGGGGCAAAAACTCAGAATGGTGTTTACAGTGCTGCAAATTACACCAATGGGAGCTTTGGAA
GTAATTTTGTGTCTGCTGGTATACAGACCAGTTTTAGGACTGGTAATCCAACAGGGACTTACCAGAATGG
TTATGATAGCACTCAGCAATACGGAAGTAATGTTCCAAATATGCACAATGGTATGAACCAACAGGCATAT
GCATATCCTGCTACTGCAGCTGCACCTATGATTGGTTATCCAATGCCAACAGGATATTCCCAACTAGAGG
GCCCGCGGTTCGAAGGTAAGCCTATCCCTAACCCTCTCCTCGGTCTCGATTCTACGCGTACCGGTCATCA
TCACCATCACCATTGAGTTTAAACCTGCTGATCAGCCTCGACTGTGCCTTCTAGTCGACCCTGTGGAATG
TGTGTCAGTTAGGGTGTGGAAAGTCCCCAGGCTCCCCAGCAGGCAGAAGTATGCAAAGCATGCATCTCAA
TTAGTCAGCAACCAGGTGTGGAAAGTCCCCAGGCTCCCCAGCAGGCAGAAGTATGCAAAGCATGCATCTC
AATTAGTCAGCAACCATAGTCCCGCCCCTAACTCCGCCCATCCCGCCCCTAACTCCGCCCAGTTCCGCCC
ATTCTCCGCCCCATGGCTGACTAATTTTTTTTATTTATGCAGAGGCCGAGGCCGCCTCGGCCTCTGAGCT
ATTCCAGAAGTAGTGAGGAGGCTTTTTTGGAGGCCTAGGCTTTTGCAAAAAGCTTACCATGACCGAGTAC
AAGCCCACGGTGCGCCTCGCCACCCGCGACGACGTCCCCAGGGCCGTACGCACCCTCGCCGCCGCGTTCG
CCGACTACCCCGCCACGCGCCACACCGTCGATCCGGACCGCCACATCGAGCGGGTCACCGAGCTGCAAGA
ACTCTTCCTCACGCGCGTCGGGCTCGACATCGGCAAGGTGTGGGTCGCGGACGACGGCGCCGCGGTGGCG
GTCTGGACCACGCCGGAGAGCGTCGAAGCGGGGGCGGTGTTCGCCGAGATCGGCCCGCGCATGGCCGAGT
TGAGCGGTTCCCGGCTGGCCGCGCAGCAACAGATGGAAGGCCTCCTGGCGCCGCACCGGCCCAAGGAGCC
CGCGTGGTTCCTGGCCACCGTCGGCGTCTCGCCCGACCACCAGGGCAAGGGTCTGGGCAGCGCCGTCGTG
CTCCCCGGAGTGGAGGCGGCCGAGCGCGCCGGGGTGCCCGCCTTCCTGGAGACCTCCGCGCCCCGCAACC
TCCCCTTCTACGAGCGGCTCGGCTTCACCGTCACCGCCGACGTCGAGGTGCCCGAAGGACCGCGCACCTG
GTGCATGACCCGCAAGCCCGGTGCCTGAGGTACCTTTAAGACCAATGACTTACAAGGCAGCTGTAGATCT
TAGCCACTTTTTAAAAGAAAAGGGGGGACTGGAAGGGCTAATTCACTCCCAACGAAGACAAGATCTGCTT
TTTGCTTGTACTGGGTCTCTCTGGTTAGACCAGATCTGAGCCTGGGAGCTCTCTGGCTAACTAGGGAACC
CACTGCTTAAGCCTCAATAAAGCTTGCCTTGAGTGCTTCAAGTAGTGTGTGCCCGTCTGTTGTGTGACTC
TGGTAACTAGAGATCCCTCAGACCCTTTTAGTCAGTGTGGAAAATCTCTAGCAGTAGTAGTTCATGTCAT
CTTATTATTCAGTATTTATAACTTGCAAAGAAATGAATATCAGAGAGTGAGAGGAACTTGTTTATTGCAG
CTTATAATGGTTACAAATAAAGCAATAGCATCACAAATTTCACAAATAAAGCATTTTTTTCACTGCATTC
TAGTTGTGGTTTGTCCAAACTCATCAATGTATCTTATCATGTCTGGCTCTAGCTATCCCGCCCCTAACTC
CGCCCATCCCGCCCCTAACTCCGCCCAGTTCCGCCCATTCTCCGCCCCATGGCTGACTAATTTTTTTTAT
TTATGCAGAGGCCGAGGCCGCCTCGGCCTCTGAGCTATTCCAGAAGTAGTGAGGAGGCTTTTTTGGAGGC
CTAGGGACGTACCCAATTCGCCCTATAGTGAGTCGTATTACGCGCGCTCACTGGCCGTCGTTTTACAACG
TCGTGACTGGGAAAACCCTGGCGTTACCCAACTTAATCGCCTTGCAGCACATCCCCCTTTCGCCAGCTGG
CGTAATAGCGAAGAGGCCCGCACCGATCGCCCTTCCCAACAGTTGCGCAGCCTGAATGGCGAATGGG
[124 nt withheld, positions 6648-6771]
C
[91 nt withheld, positions 6773-6863]
A
[49 nt withheld, positions 6865-6913]
CCTTTGACGTTGGAGTCCACGTTCTTT
[37 nt withheld, positions 6941-6977]
ACCCTATCTCGGTCTATTCTTTTGATTTATAAGGGATTTTGCCGATTTCGGCCTATTGGTTAAAAAATGA
GCTGATTTAACAAAAATTTAACGCGAATTTTAACAAAATATTAACGCTTACAATTTAGGTGGCACTTTTC
GGGGAAATGTGCGCGGAACCCCTATTTGTTTATTTTTCTAAATACATTCAAATATGTATCCGCTCATGAG
ACAATAACCCTGATAAATGCTTCAATAATATTGAAAAAGGAAGAGTATGAGTATTCAACATTTCCGTGTC
GCCCTTATTCCCTTTTTTGCGGCATTTTGCCTTCCTGTTTTTGCTCACCCAGAAACGCTGGTGAAAGTAA
AAGATGCTGAAGATCAGTTGGGTGCACGAGTGGGTTACATCGAACTGGATCTCAACAGCGGTAAGATCCT
TGAGAGTTTTCGCCCCGAAGAACGTTTTCCAATGATGAGCACTTTTAAAGTTCTGCTATGTGGCGCGGTA
TTATCCCGTATTGACGCCGGGCAAGAGCAACTCGGTCGCCGCATACACTATTCTCAGAATGACTTGGTTG
AGTACTCACCAGTCACAGAAAAGCATCTTACGGATGGCATGACAGTAAGAGAATTATGCAGTGCTGCCAT
AACCATGAGTGATAACACTGCGGCCAACTTACTTCTGACAACGATCGGAGGACCGAAGGAGCTAACCGCT
TTTTTGCACAACATGGGGGATCATGTAACTCGCCTTGATCGTTGGGAACCGGAGCTGAATGAAGCCATAC
CAAACGACGAGCGTGACACCACGATGCCTGTAGCAATGGCAACAACGTTGCGCAAACTATTAACTGGCGA
ACTACTTACTCTAGCTTCCCGGCAACAATTAATAGACTGGATGGAGGCGGATAAAGTTGCAGGACCACTT
CTGCGCTCGGCCCTTCCGGCTGGCTGGTTTATTGCTGATAAATCTGGAGCCGGTGAGCGTGGGTCTCGCG
GTATCATTGCAGCACTGGGGCCAGATGGTAAGCCCTCCCGTATCGTAGTTATCTACACGACGGGGAGTCA
GGCAACTATGGATGAACGAAATAGACAGATCGCTGAGATAGGTGCCTCACTGATTAAGCATTGGTAACTG
TCAGACCAAGTTTACTCATATATACTTTAGATTGATTTAAAACTTCATTTTTAATTTAAAAGGATCTAGG
TGAAGATCCTTTTTGATAATCTCATGACCAAAATCCCTTAACGTGAGTTTTCGTTCCACTGAGCGTCAGA
CCCCGTAGAAAAGATCAAAGGATCTTCTTGAGATCCTTTTTTTCTGCGCGTAATCTGCTGCTTGCAAACA
AAAAAACCACCGCTACCAGCGGTGGTTTGTTTGCCGGATCAAGAGCTACCAACTCTTTTTCCGAAGGTAA
CTGGCTTCAGCAGAGCGCAGATACCAAATACTGTTCTTCTAGTGTAGCCGTAGTTAGGCCACCACTTCAA
GAACTCTGTAGCACCGCCTACATACCTCGCTCTGCTAATCCTGTTACCAGTGGCTGCTGCCAGTGGCGAT
AAGTCGTGTCTTACCGGGTTGGACTCAAGACGATAGTTACCGGATAAGGCGCAGCGGTCGGGCTGAACGG
GGGGTTCGTGCACACAGCCCAGCTTGGAGCGAACGACCTACACCGAACTGAGATACCTACAGCGTGAGCT
ATGAGAAAGCGCCACGCTTCCCGAAGGGAGAAAGGCGGACAGGTATCCGGTAAGCGGCAGGGTCGGAACA
GGAGAGCGCACGAGGGAGCTTCCAGGGGGAAACGCCTGGTATCTTTATAGTCCTGTCGGGTTTCGCCACC
TCTGACTTGAGCGTCGATTTTTGTGATGCTCGTCAGGGGGGCGGAGCCTATGGAAAAACGCCAGCAACGC
GGCCTTTTTACGGTTCCTGGCCTTTTGCTGGCCTTTTGCTCACATG
Features (pLannotate 1.2.2; 31 found; start..end, strand, type, name):
      1..121     +  rep_origin     RSF ori (fragment): Plasmids containing the RSF 1030 origin of replication can be propagated in E. coli cells that contain additional plasmids with compatible origins.
    123..215     +  CDS            lacI (fragment): lac repressor; lacI; The lac repressor binds to the lac operator to inhibit transcription in E. coli. This inhibition can be relieved by adding lactose or isopropyl-β-D-thiogalactopyranoside (IPTG).
    228..249     +  protein_bind   CAP binding site: CAP binding activates transcription in the presence of cAMP. E. coli catabolite activator protein
    264..294     +  promoter       lac promoter: promoter for the E. coli lac operon
    302..318     +  protein_bind   lac operator: The lac repressor binds to the lac operator to inhibit transcription in E. coli. This inhibition can be relieved by adding lactose or isopropyl-β-D-thiogalactopyranoside (IPTG). lac repressor encoded by lacI
    363..381     +  promoter       T3 promoter: promoter for bacteriophage T3 RNA polymerase
    409..635     +  promoter       RSV promoter: Rous sarcoma virus enhancer/promoter
    636..816     +  LTR            5' LTR (truncated): truncated 5' long terminal repeat (LTR) from HIV-1
    863..988     +  misc_feature   HIV-1 Ψ: packaging signal of human immunodeficiency virus type 1
    972..1335    +  CDS            HIV-1 gag (fragment): gag protein from human immunodeficiency virus 1; gag
   1481..1714    +  misc_feature   RRE: The Rev response element (RRE) of HIV-1 allows for Rev-dependent mRNA export from the nucleus to the cytoplasm.
   2091..2191    +  CDS            Rev (fragment): human immunodeficiency virus 1 (HIV-1) Rev protein; rev; enhances nuclear export of unspliced and incompletely spliced viral mRNAs
   2192..2212    -  misc_feature   MCS (fragment): pBluescript multiple cloning site
   2223..2524    +  enhancer       CMV enhancer: human cytomegalovirus immediate early enhancer
   2525..2728    +  promoter       CMV promoter: human cytomegalovirus (CMV) immediate early promoter
   2730..2749    +  promoter       PLtetO-1 promoter (fragment): modified phage lambda PL promoter with tet operator sites (Lutz and Bujard, 1997)
   2751..2770    +  promoter       PLtetO-1 promoter (fragment): modified phage lambda PL promoter with tet operator sites (Lutz and Bujard, 1997)
   2842..4683    +  CDS            DDX5: DDX5_HUMAN - Also known as G17P1, HELR, HLR1. Experimental evidence at protein level: Swiss-Prot protein existence level 1. Involved in the alternative regulation of pre-mRNA splicing; its RNA helicase activity is necessary for increasing tau exon 10 inclusion and occurs in a RBM4-dependent manner. Binds to the tau pre- mRNA in the stem-loop region downstream of exon 10. The rate of ATP hydrolysis is highly stimulated by single-stranded RNA. Involved in transcriptional regulation; the function is independent of the RNA helicase activity. Transcriptional coactivator for androgen receptor AR but
   4705..4746    +  CDS            V5 tag: epitope tag from simian virus 5
   4830..5159    +  promoter       SV40 promoter: SV40 enhancer and early promoter
   5169..5768    +  CDS            PuroR: puromycin N-acetyltransferase; pac from Streptomyces alboniger; confers resistance to puromycin
   5758..5838    +  CDS            nef (fragment): NEF_HV1Z2 - Experimental evidence at protein level: Swiss-Prot protein existence level 1. Extracellular Nef protein targets CD4(+) T-lymphocytes for apoptosis by interacting with CXCR4 surface receptors. From Human immunodeficiency virus type 1 group M subtype D (isolate Z2/CDC-Z34) (HIV-1).
   5840..6073    +  LTR            3' LTR (ΔU3): self-inactivating 3' long terminal repeat (LTR) from HIV-1
   6145..6266    +  polyA_signal   SV40 poly(A) signal: SV40 polyadenylation signal
   6306..6441    +  rep_origin     SV40 ori: SV40 origin of replication
   6462..6480    -  promoter       T7 promoter: promoter for bacteriophage T7 RNA polymerase
   6488..6643    +  CDS            lacZα (fragment): LacZα fragment of β-galactosidase; lacZ fragment
   6648..7076    +  rep_origin     f1 ori (sequence partly withheld): f1 bacteriophage origin of replication; arrow indicates direction of (+) strand synthesis
   7129..7233    +  promoter       AmpR promoter: bla
   7234..8094    +  CDS            AmpR: β-lactamase; bla; confers resistance to ampicillin, carbenicillin, and related antibiotics
   8265..8853    +  rep_origin     ori: high-copy-number ColE1/pMB1/pBR322/pUC origin of replication
