[The description below was written by a language model from this plasmid's Addgene catalogue record and pLannotate feature annotations shown in this document.]
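Description:
DDX5 WT V5 is a third-generation-style, self-inactivating HIV-1 lentiviral expression plasmid of about 8.9 kb, built by Gibson cloning of the wild-type human DDX5 coding sequence (roughly 1.8 kb) into a pLenti puro backbone. It is propagated in E. coli through a high-copy ColE1/pUC origin with ampicillin resistance (AmpR). The backbone also carries an f1 origin, along with small leftover fragments of lac, lacZα, T3 and T7 elements that have no evident role in the construct's function.

The lentiviral transfer cassette begins with an RSV promoter fused to a truncated 5' LTR, which drives genomic RNA production in packaging cells independently of Tat. This is followed by the Ψ packaging signal with a partial gag sequence and the Rev response element for Rev-dependent nuclear export. The cassette ends in a ΔU3 3' LTR that inactivates LTR promoter activity after integration, followed by an SV40 polyadenylation signal outside the LTR. Internally, the CMV enhancer/promoter drives DDX5 with a backbone-encoded V5 epitope tag at its C terminus for detection or immunoprecipitation. Two short matches annotated as tet-operator-containing fragments lie just downstream of the CMV promoter, which suggests a tetracycline-repressible CMV/TO configuration, although the catalogue entry does not mention inducibility. A separate SV40 promoter drives puromycin N-acetyltransferase for selection of transduced or transfected mammalian cells.

DDX5 (p68) is a DEAD-box RNA helicase involved in alternative pre-mRNA splicing and transcriptional coactivation. The plasmid provides stable or transient expression of tagged wild-type protein, and the associated work concerns a DNA damage-induced alternative splicing pathway involving ATM, SMG1 and DDX5.
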