Addgene plasmid #199576: DDX5 WT V5
Purpose: Expresses WT DDX5 cloned into pLenti puro
Depositing lab: Michael Kastan. Depositing organization: Duke University. Publication: Participation of ATM, SMG1, and DDX5 in a DNA Damage-Induced Alternative Splicing Pathway. McCann JJ, Fleenor DE, Chen J, Lai CH, Bass TE, Kastan MB. Radiat Res. 2023 Apr 1;199(4):406-421. doi: 10.1667/RADE-22-00219.1. PubMed 36921295.
Backbone
  Vector backbone: pLenti puro
  Backbone manufacturer: Invitrogen
  Backbone size w/o insert (bp): 7066
  Total vector size (bp): 8900
  Vector type: Mammalian Expression
  Selectable markers: Puromycin
Growth in bacteria
  Bacterial resistance: Ampicillin, 100 μg/mL
  Growth temperature: 37°C
  Growth strain: NEB Stable
  Copy number: High Copy
Gene/Insert
  Gene/Insert name: DDX5
  Species: H. sapiens (human)
  Insert size (bp): 1845
  GenBank ID: NM_001320595
  Entrez Gene: DDX5 (a.k.a. G17P1, HLR1, HUMP68, p68)
  Promoter: CMV
  Tag / fusion protein: V5 (C terminal on backbone)
  Cloning method: Gibson Cloning
  Sequencing primers: 5′ CMV-F; 3′ BGH-rev
Resource information
  A portion of this plasmid was derived from a plasmid made by: Addgene #88873
Terms and licenses: Academic/Nonprofit Terms; Industry Terms: Not Available to Industry
How to cite: DDX5 WT V5 was a gift from Michael Kastan (Addgene plasmid # 199576 ; http://n2t.net/addgene:199576 ; RRID:Addgene_199576)
